>Addgene plasmid #114922 | AT3G47090 L5_pECIA14 | addgene full sequence | sequence record 288220 | Addgene NGS Result
GTAAAACGACGGCCAGTGAATTAATTCGTTGCAGGACAGGATGTGGTGCCCGATGTGACTAGCTCTTTGC
TGCAGGCCGTCCTATCCTCTGGTTCCGATAAGAGACCCAGAACTCCGGCCCCCCACCGCCCACCGCCACC
CCCATACATATGTGGTACGCAAGTAAGAGTGCCTGCGCATGCCCCATGTGCCCCACCAAGAGCTTTGCAT
CCCATACAAGTCCCCAAAGTGGAGAACCGAACCAATTCTTCGCGGGCAGAACAAAAGCTTCTGCACACGT
CTCCACTCGAATTTGGAGCCGGCCGGCGTGTGCAAAAGAGGTGAATCGAACGAAAGACCCGTGTGTAAAG
CCGCGTTTCCAAAATGTATAAAACCGAGAGCATCTGGCCAATGTGCATCAGTTGTGGTCAGCAGCAAAAT
CAAGTGAATCATCTCAGTGCAACTAAAGGGGGGATCCGATCTCAATATGAAGTTATGCATATTACTGGCC
GTCGTGGCCTTTGTTGGCCTCTCGCTCGGGACCGATGAAAGTGATAGGCAAGCGTTGTTGGAGATCAAGT
CTCAAGTTTCTGAAAGCAAAAGGGATGCCTTGTCCGCGTGGAATAACTCATTCCCTCTCTGCAGCTGGAA
GTGGGTTAGATGTGGCCGCAAACACAAGAGAGTTACTCGTTTGGACCTCGGAGGATTGCAGTTGGGAGGA
GTGATATCACCATCTATTGGTAATCTTTCGTTTCTCATATATCTTGACCTCTCTAATAACTCTTTTGGTG
GAACCATCCCTCAAGAGATGGGAAACTTGTTTAGACTTAAATATTTGGCTGTGGGCTTTAATTATCTGGA
AGGAGAGATTCCAGCCAGTTTGTCCAACTGCTCTAGATTGTTGTACCTTGATTTATTTTCAAACAATCTT
GGAGACGGTGTTCCTTCAGAACTAGGGTCATTGAGAAAGCTTCTTTATCTATATCTTGGTCTAAACGACC
TCAAAGGAAAGTTCCCCGTATTTATACGAAACTTGACGTCTCTAATAGTGCTCAACTTGGGATATAATCA
TCTGGAAGGAGAAATTCCAGATGATATAGCTATGCTGAGTCAAATGGTGTCTCTTACATTAACAATGAAC
AACTTCTCTGGCGTTTTTCCTCCTGCTTTCTACAACTTGTCCTCACTTGAGAATTTATACCTCCTTGGTA
ATGGTTTCTCGGGTAACTTGAAGCCTGATTTTGGTAATCTGCTACCAAACATTCATGAGTTATCTTTGCA
TGGAAATTTTCTAACAGGAGCCATCCCAACAACACTTGCCAATATTTCAACTCTGGAAATGTTTGGAATT
GGTAAAAACAGGATGACAGGAAGTATCTCTCCCAACTTTGGAAAACTAGAGAATTTGCATTACCTAGAAC
TTGCTAACAATTCTTTGGGAAGTTACTCTTTTGGAGATCTTGCATTTCTTGATGCTTTGACTAATTGCTC
CCATTTGCATGGGTTATCTGTGAGTTACAATAGGCTTGGGGGTGCTTTGCCTACATCCATTGTCAATATG
TCCACGGAACTCACCGTTTTGAACCTTAAAGGAAACCTCATTTATGGAAGCATTCCTCATGATATTGGAA
ATCTCATAGGCCTACAATCACTTTTGTTGGCAGATAATCTATTAACAGGACCACTCCCAACCTCTCTTGG
AAATCTTGTAGGGCTCGGGGAATTAATTTTGTTTTCAAATAGGTTTTCTGGAGAGATACCCTCTTTTATA
GGCAACCTTACTCAGTTAGTAAAACTATATTTATCCAACAATAGTTTTGAAGGAATCGTTCCTCCGAGTC
TTGGTGATTGTAGTCACATGCTCGACTTACAGATTGGGTATAATAAGTTAAATGGGACTATACCTAAGGA
GATCATGCAAATCCCAACCCTTGTTCACCTCAACATGGAATCTAATTCTTTGAGTGGCTCTCTACCAAAC
GATATTGGAAGATTACAAAATCTTGTTGAGCTATTACTTGGGAATAATAACTTATCAGGACATCTCCCAC
AAACTTTGGGAAAATGTCTTTCGATGGAAGTTATTTATCTACAAGAAAACCATTTTGATGGAACCATTCC
AGATATAAAAGGGTTGATGGGTGTTAAAAACGTTGATTTGTCAAACAATAATCTCTCTGGAAGTATATCT
GAATATTTTGAAAACTTTTCCAAGTTGGAATATCTCAATCTATCCGATAACAATTTCGAGGGAAGAGTCC
CAACAGAAGGAATATTTCAAAATGCTACTTTAGTTTCAGTATTCGGAAACAAAAATCTTTGTGGAAGCAT
CAAGGAACTGAAACTAAAGCCATGCATTGCCCAAGCACCACCAGTGGAGACAAGGCATCCATCTCTGGAG
GTGCTGTTCCAGGGACCAAGCGGCAATCCCGGCGGCGATCTGGCCCCCCAGATGCTGCGCGAGCTGCAGG
AGACCAATGCCGCCCTGCAGGACGTGCGCGAGCTGCTGCGCCACCGCGTGAAGGAGATCACCTTCCTGAA
GAACACCGTGATGGAGTGCGACGCCTGCGGCATGCAGCCCTCTAGAGGCTCCGGCTCCATCATCCCAGTT
GAGGAGGAGAACCCGGACTTCTGGAACCGCGAGGCAGCCGAGGCCCTGGGTGCCGCCAAGAAGCTGCAGC
CTGCACAGACAGCCGCCAAGAACCTCATCATCTTCCTGGGCGATGGGATGGGGGTGTCTACGGTGACAGC
TGCCAGGATCCTAAAAGGGCAGAAGAAGGACAAACTGGGGCCTGAGATACCCCTGGCCATGGACCGCTTC
CCATATGTGGCTCTGTCCAAGACATACAATGTAGACAAACATGTGCCAGACAGTGGAGCCACAGCCACGG
CCTACCTGTGCGGGGTCAAGGGCAACTTCCAGACCATTGGCTTGAGTGCAGCCGCCCGCTTTAACCAGTG
CAACACGACACGCGGCAACGAGGTCATCTCCGTGATGAATCGGGCCAAGAAAGCAGGGAAGTCAGTGGGA
GTGGTAACCACCACACGAGTGCAGCACGCCTCGCCAGCCGGCACCTACGCCCACACGGTGAACCGCAACT
GGTACTCGGACGCCGACGTGCCTGCCTCGGCCCGCCAGGAGGGGTGCCAGGACATCGCTACGCAGCTCAT
CTCCAACATGGACATTGACGTGATCCTAGGTGGAGGCCGAAAGTACATGTTTCGCATGGGAACCCCAGAC
CCTGAGTACCCAGATGACTACAGCCAAGGTGGGACCAGGCTGGACGGGAAGAATCTGGTGCAGGAATGGC
TGGCGAAGCGCCAGGGTGCCCGGTATGTGTGGAACCGCACTGAGCTCATGCAGGCTTCCCTGGACCCGTC
TGTGACCCATCTCATGGGTCTCTTTGAGCCTGGAGACATGAAATACGAGATCCACCGAGACTCCACACTG
GACCCCTCCCTGATGGAGATGACAGAGGCTGCCCTGCGCCTGCTGAGCAGGAACCCCCGCGGCTTCTTCC
TCTTCGTGGAGGGTGGTCGCATCGACCATGGTCATCATGAAAGCAGGGCTTACCGGGCACTGACTGAGAC
GATCATGTTCGACGACGCCATTGAGAGGGCGGGCCAGCTCACCAGCGAGGAGGACACGCTGAGCCTCGTC
ACTGCCGACCACTCCCACGTCTTCTCCTTCGGAGGCTACCCCCTGCGAGGGAGCTCCATCTTCGGGCTGG
CCCCTGGCAAGGCCCGGGACAGGAAGGCCTACACGGTCCTCCTATACGGAAACGGTCCAGGCTATGTGCT
CAAGGACGGCGCCCGGCCGGATGTTACCGAGAGCGAGAGCGGGAGCCCCGAGTATCGGCAGCAGTCAGCA
GTGCCCCTGGACGAAGAGACCCACGCAGGCGAGGACGTGGCGGTGTTCGCGCGCGGCCCGCAGGCGCACC
TGGTTCACGGCGTGCAGGAGCAGACCTTCATAGCGCACGTCATGGCCTTCGCCGCCTGCCTGGAGCCCTA
CACCGCCTGCGACCTGGCGCCCCCCGCCGGCACCACCGACGCCGCGCACCCGGGTTCTAGAGGAAGCACC
TCCGGCGATAACGATTACAAGGATGATGATGATAAGGCCAGCGGCACCGGTCATCATCACCATCACCATT
GAGTTTAAACCCGCTGATCAGCCTCGACTGTGCCTTCTAAGGCCTGAGCTCGCTGATCAGCCTCGATCGA
GGATCCAGACATGATAAGATACATTGATGAGTTTGGACAAACCACAACTAGAATGCAGTGAAAAAAATGC
TTTATTTGTGAAATTTGTGATGCTATTGCTTTATTTGTAACCATTATAAGCTGCAATAAACAAGTTAACA
ACAACAATTGCATTCATTTTATGTTTCAGGTTCAGGGGGAGGTGTGGGAGGTTTTTTAAAGCAAGTAAAA
CCTCTACAAATGTGGTATGGCTGATTATGATCAGTCGACCTGCAGGCATGCAAGCTTGGCGTAATCATGG
TCATAGCTGTTTCCTGTGTGAAATTGTTATCCGCTCACAATTCCACACAACATACGAGCCGGAAGCATAA
AGTGTAAAGCCTGGGGTGCCTAATGAGTGAGCTAACTCACATTAATTGCGTTGCGCTCACTGCCCGCTTT
CCAGTCGGGAAACCTGTCGTGCCAGCTGCATTAATGAATCGGCCAACGCGCGGGGAGAGGCGGTTTGCGT
ATTGGGCGCTCTTCCGCTTCCTCGCTCACTGACTCGCTGCGCTCGGTCGTTCGGCTGCGGCGAGCGGTAT
CAGCTCACTCAAAGGCGGTAATACGGTTATCCACAGAATCAGGGGATAACGCAGGAAAGAACATGTGAGC
AAAAGGCCAGCAAAAGGCCAGGAACCGTAAAAAGGCCGCGTTGCTGGCGTTTTTCCATAGGCTCCGCCCC
CCTGACGAGCATCACAAAAATCGACGCTCAAGTCAGAGGTGGCGAAACCCGACAGGACTATAAAGATACC
AGGCGTTTCCCCCTGGAAGCTCCCTCGTGCGCTCTCCTGTTCCGACCCTGCCGCTTACCGGATACCTGTC
CGCCTTTCTCCCTTCGGGAAGCGTGGCGCTTTCTCATAGCTCACGCTGTAGGTATCTCAGTTCGGTGTAG
GTCGTTCGCTCCAAGCTGGGCTGTGTGCACGAACCCCCCGTTCAGCCCGACCGCTGCGCCTTATCCGGTA
ACTATCGTCTTGAGTCCAACCCGGTAAGACACGACTTATCGCCACTGGCAGCAGCCACTGGTAACAGGAT
TAGCAGAGCGAGGTATGTAGGCGGTGCTACAGAGTTCTTGAAGTGGTGGCCTAACTACGGCTACACTAGA
AGAACAGTATTTGGTATCTGCGCTCTGCTGAAGCCAGTTACCTTCGGAAAAAGAGTTGGTAGCTCTTGAT
CCGGCAAACAAACCACCGCTGGTAGCGGTGGTTTTTTTGTTTGCAAGCAGCAGATTACGCGCAGAAAAAA
AGGATCTCAAGAAGATCCTTTGATCTTTTCTACGGGGTCTGACGCTCAGTGGAACGAAAACTCACGTTAA
GGGATTTTGGTCATGAGATTATCAAAAAGGATCTTCACCTAGATCCTTTTAAATTAAAAATGAAGTTTTA
AATCAATCTAAAGTATATATGAGTAAACTTGGTCTGACAGTTACCAATGCTTAATCAGTGAGGCACCTAT
CTCAGCGATCTGTCTATTTCGTTCATCCATAGTTGCCTGACTCCCCGTCGTGTAGATAACTACGATACGG
GAGGGCTTACCATCTGGCCCCAGTGCTGCAATGATACCGCGAGACCCACGCTCACCGGCTCCAGATTTAT
CAGCAATAAACCAGCCAGCCGGAAGGGCCGAGCGCAGAAGTGGTCCTGCAACTTTATCCGCCTCCATCCA
GTCTATTAATTGTTGCCGGGAAGCTAGAGTAAGTAGTTCGCCAGTTAATAGTTTGCGCAACGTTGTTGCC
ATTGCTACAGGCATCGTGGTGTCACGCTCGTCGTTTGGTATGGCTTCATTCAGCTCCGGTTCCCAACGAT
CAAGGCGAGTTACATGATCCCCCATGTTGTGCAAAAAAGCGGTTAGCTCCTTCGGTCCTCCGATCGTTGT
CAGAAGTAAGTTGGCCGCAGTGTTATCACTCATGGTTATGGCAGCACTGCATAATTCTCTTACTGTCATG
CCATCCGTAAGATGCTTTTCTGTGACTGGTGAGTACTCAACCAAGTCATTCTGAGAATAGTGTATGCGGC
GACCGAGTTGCTCTTGCCCGGCGTCAATACGGGATAATACCGCGCCACATAGCAGAACTTTAAAAGTGCT
CATCATTGGAAAACGTTCTTCGGGGCGAAAACTCTCAAGGATCTTACCGCTGTTGAGATCCAGTTCGATG
TAACCCACTCGTGCACCCAACTGATCTTCAGCATCTTTTACTTTCACCAGCGTTTCTGGGTGAGCAAAAA
CAGGAAGGCAAAATGCCGCAAAAAAGGGAATAAGGGCGACACGGAAATGTTGAATACTCATACTCTTCCT
TTTTCAATATTATTGAAGCATTTATCAGGGTTATTGTCTCATGAGCGGATACATATTTGAATGTATTTAG
AAAAATAAACAAATAGGGGTTCCGCGCACATTTCCCCGAAAAGTGCCACCTGACGTCTAAGAAACCATTA
TTATCATGACATTAACCTATAAAAATAGGCGTATCACGAGGCCCTTTCGTCTCGCGCGTTTCGGTGATGA
CGGTGAAAACCTCTGACACATGCAGCTCCCGGAGACGGTCACAGCTTGTCTGTAAGCGGATGCCGGGAGC
AGACAAGCCCGTCAGGGCGCGTCAGCGGGTGTTGGCGGGTGTCGGGGCTGGCTTAACTATGCGGCATCAG
AGCAGATTGTACTGAGAGTGCACCATATGCGGTGTGAAATACCGCACAGATGCGTAAGGAGAAAATACCG
CATCAGGCGCCATTCGCCATTCAGGCTGCGCAACTGTTGGGAAGGGCGATCGGTGCGGGCCTCTTCGCTA
TTACGCCAGCTGGCGAAAGGGGGATGTGCTGCAAGGCGATTAAGTTGGGTAACGCCAGGGTTTTCCCAGT
CACGACGTT
Features (pLannotate 1.2.2; 19 found; start..end, strand, type, name):
     23..449     +  promoter       MT promoter: Drosophila metallothionein promoter
    467..520     +  sig_peptide    BiP signal sequence: Drosophila BiP signal sequence
    473..2353    +  CDS            EFR (fragment): EFR_ARATH - Experimental evidence at protein level: Swiss-Prot protein existence level 1. Constitutes the pattern-recognition receptor (PPR) that determines the specific perception of elongation factor Tu (EF-Tu), a potent elicitor of the defense response to pathogen-associated molecular patterns (PAMPs); phosphorylates BIK1 upon elicitation to regulate immune responses such as defense hormone expression (e.g. jasmonic acid (JA) and salicylic acid (SA)) (PubMed:29649442). Reduces transformation by Rhizobium radiobacter probably by inducing plant defense during the interaction. Binding to the e
   2411..2590    +  CDS            Comp (fragment): COMP_RAT - Experimental evidence at protein level: Swiss-Prot protein existence level 1. May play a role in the structural integrity of cartilage via its interaction with other extracellular matrix proteins such as the collagens and fibronectin. Can mediate the interaction of chondrocytes with the cartilage extracellular matrix through interaction with cell surface integrin receptors. Could play a role in the pathogenesis of osteoarthritis. Potent suppressor of apoptosis in both primary chondrocytes and transformed cells. Suppresses apoptosis by blocking the activation of caspase-3 and by indu
   2578..4030    +  CDS            SEAP (fragment): secreted alkaline phosphatase from human placenta The natural enzyme has a C-terminal transmembrane sequence that is replaced by a GPI anchor.
   4067..4096    +  CDS            2xFLAG (fragment): two tandem FLAG® epitope tags
   4202..4336    -  polyA_signal   SV40 poly(A) signal: SV40 polyadenylation signal
   4359..4443    -  CDS            large T antigen (fragment): large T antigen from SV40 (simian virus 40)
   4443..4467    +  misc_feature   MCS (fragment): pUC18/19 multiple cloning site
   4504..4520    -  protein_bind   lac operator: The lac repressor binds to the lac operator to inhibit transcription in E. coli. This inhibition can be relieved by adding lactose or isopropyl-β-D-thiogalactopyranoside (IPTG). lac repressor encoded by lacI
   4528..4558    -  promoter       lac promoter: promoter for the E. coli lac operon
   4573..4594    -  protein_bind   CAP binding site: CAP binding activates transcription in the presence of cAMP. E. coli catabolite activator protein
   4607..4699    -  CDS            lacI (fragment): lac repressor; lacI; The lac repressor binds to the lac operator to inhibit transcription in E. coli. This inhibition can be relieved by adding lactose or isopropyl-β-D-thiogalactopyranoside (IPTG).
   4882..5470    -  rep_origin     ori: high-copy-number ColE1/pMB1/pBR322/pUC origin of replication
   5641..6501    -  CDS            AmpR: β-lactamase; bla; confers resistance to ampicillin, carbenicillin, and related antibiotics
   6502..6606    -  promoter       AmpR promoter: bla
   6701..6736    +  CDS            rop (fragment): Rop protein, which maintains plasmids at low copy number; rop
   6838..6937    +  misc_feature   bom (fragment): basis of mobility region from pBR322
   6943..21      -  CDS            lacZα (fragment) (across the origin): LacZα fragment of β-galactosidase; lacZ fragment
