[The description below was written by a language model from this plasmid's Addgene catalogue record and pLannotate feature annotations shown in this document.]
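Description:
AT3G47090 L5_pECIA14 is an insect-cell expression plasmid built on the pECIA14 backbone and designed for secreted protein production in Drosophila cell culture. In bacteria it is maintained as a high-copy plasmid through a ColE1/pUC-type origin and selected with ampicillin via the β-lactamase gene. Fragments of lac regulatory elements, lacZα, rop and bom in the annotation are remnants of the cloning-vector backbone.

The expression cassette is driven by the Drosophila metallothionein promoter, which is induced by copper sulfate. This is followed by the Drosophila BiP signal sequence, which directs the product into the secretory pathway. The insert, introduced by ligation-independent cloning, is the extracellular domain of the Arabidopsis thaliana leucine-rich repeat receptor kinase encoded by AT3G47090. The automated annotation labels this region as a fragment of EFR, which most likely reflects sequence similarity to that related LRR receptor kinase rather than the insert's actual identity. The ectodomain is fused at its C-terminus to the pentamerising coiled-coil helix of rat COMP, human placental alkaline phosphatase, a FLAG epitope and a hexahistidine tag (the His tag is stated by the depositor but not picked up in the feature table). An SV40 polyadenylation signal is annotated downstream of the cassette.

This is the "prey" configuration of an extracellular interaction assay. Pentamerisation raises avidity so that weak ectodomain interactions can be detected, and alkaline phosphatase provides an enzymatic readout. It is intended to be paired with the bait construct in pECIA2, and it belongs to a collection used to map the interaction network among Arabidopsis LRR receptor kinase ectodomains.
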