Addgene plasmid #114922: AT3G47090 L5_pECIA14
Purpose: Prey vector AT3G47090 L5_pECIA14 should be used with bait vector AT3G47090 L5_pECIA2.
Depositing lab: Youssef Belkhadir. Depositing organization: Gregor Mendel Institute of Molecular Plant Biology. Publication: An extracellular network of Arabidopsis leucine-rich repeat receptor kinases. Smakowska-Luzan E, Mott GA, Parys K, Stegmann M, Howton TC, Layeghifard M, Neuhold J, Lehner A, Kong J, Grunwald K, Weinberger N, Satbhai SB, Mayer D, Busch W, Madalinski M, Stolt-Bergner P, Provart NJ, Mukhtar MS, Zipfel C, Desveaux D, Guttman DS, Belkhadir Y. Nature. 2018 Jan 18;553(7688):342-346. doi: 10.1038/nature25184. Epub 2018 Jan 10. PubMed 29320478.
Backbone
  Vector backbone: pECIA14
  Backbone manufacturer: Chris Garcia (Addgene plasmid # 47051)
  Vector type: Insect Expression
Growth in bacteria
  Bacterial resistance: Ampicillin, 100 μg/mL
  Growth temperature: 37°C
  Growth strain: DH5alpha
  Copy number: High Copy
Gene/Insert
  Gene/Insert name: AT3G47090
  Species: A. thaliana (mustard weed)
  Entrez Gene: AT3G47090 (a.k.a. AT3G47090)
  Promoter: Metallothionein (Copper-Inducible)
  Cloning method: Ligation Independent Cloning
Terms and licenses: Academic/Nonprofit Terms; Industry Terms: Not Available to Industry
Depositor comments: Plasmid for secreted expression in Drosophila cell culture by induction via CuSO4. Insert is an extracellular domain of indicated LRR-RK, C-terminally tagged with Pentameric rat COMP helix, Alkaline Phosphatase (human, placental), Flag, and hexahistidine tags. Insert Protein Sequence: TDESDRQALLEIKSQVSESKRDALSAWNNSFPLCSWKWVRCGRKHKRVTRLDLGGLQLGGVISPSIGNLSFLIYLDLSNNSFGGTIPQEMGNLFRLKYLAVGFNYLEGEIPASLSNCSRLLYLDLFSNNLGDGVPSELGSLRKLLYLYLGLNDLKGKFPVFIRNLTSLIVLNLGYNHLEGEIPDDIAMLSQMVSLTLTMNNFSGVFPPAFYNLSSLENLYLLGNGFSGNLKPDFGNLLPNIHELSLHGNFLTGAIPTTLANISTLEMFGIGKNRMTGSISPNFGKLENLHYLELANNSLGSYSFGDLAFLDALTNCSHLHGLSVSYNRLGGALPTSIVNMSTELTVLNLKGNLIYGSIPHDIGNLIGLQSLLLADNLLTGPLPTSLGNLVGLGELILFSNRFSGEIPSFIGNLTQLVKLYLSNNSFEGIVPPSLGDCSHMLDLQIGYNKLNGTIPKEIMQIPTLVHLNMESNSLSGSLPNDIGRLQNLVELLLGNNNLSGHLPQTLGKCLSMEVIYLQENHFDGTIPDIKGLMGVKNVDLSNNNLSGSISEYFENFSKLEYLNLSDNNFEGRVPTEGIFQNATLVSVFGNKNLCGSIKELKLKPCIAQAPPVETRHPS
How to cite: AT3G47090 L5_pECIA14 was a gift from Youssef Belkhadir (Addgene plasmid # 114922 ; http://n2t.net/addgene:114922 ; RRID:Addgene_114922)
